>Addgene plasmid #133133 | pOPS0492 | addgene full sequence | sequence record 274636 | Addgene NGS Result
CGCTCTTGGACTCCTGTTGATAGATCCAGTAATGACCTCAGAACTCCATCTGGATTTGTTCAGAACGCTC
GGTTGCCGCCGGGCGTTTTTTATTGGTGAGAATCCAGGCAATTGTGTCTCAAAATCTCTGATGTTACATT
GCACAAGATAAAAATATATCATCATGAACAATAAAACTGTCTGCTTACATAAACAGTAATACAAGGGGTG
TTATGAGCCATATTCAGCGTGAAACGAGCTGTAGCCGTCCGCGTCTGAACAGCAACATGGATGCGGATCT
GTATGGCTATAAATGGGCGCGTGATAACGTGGGTCAGAGCGGCGCGACCATTTATCGTCTGTATGGCAAA
CCGGATGCGCCGGAACTGTTTCTGAAACATGGCAAAGGCAGCGTGGCGAACGATGTGACCGATGAAATGG
TGCGTCTGAACTGGCTGACCGAATTTATGCCGCTGCCGACCATTAAACATTTTATTCGCACCCCGGATGA
TGCGTGGCTGCTGACCACCGCGATTCCGGGCAAAACCGCGTTTCAGGTGCTGGAAGAATATCCGGATAGC
GGCGAAAACATTGTGGATGCGCTGGCCGTGTTTCTGCGTCGTCTGCATAGCATTCCGGTGTGCAACTGCC
CGTTTAACAGCGATCGTGTGTTTCGTCTGGCCCAGGCGCAGAGCCGTATGAACAACGGCCTGGTGGATGC
GAGCGATTTTGATGATGAACGTAACGGCTGGCCGGTGGAACAGGTGTGGAAAGAAATGCATAAACTGCTG
CCGTTTAGCCCGGATAGCGTGGTGACCCACGGCGATTTTAGCCTGGATAACCTGATTTTCGATGAAGGCA
AACTGATTGGCTGCATTGATGTGGGCCGTGTGGGCATTGCGGATCGTTATCAGGATCTGGCCATTCTGTG
GAACTGCCTGGGCGAATTTAGCCCGAGCCTGCAAAAACGTCTGTTTCAGAAATATGGCATTGATAATCCG
GATATGAACAAACTGCAATTTCATCTGATGCTGGATGAATTTTTCTAATAATTAATTGAACTACTTTTCC
GCTGCATAACCCTGCTTCGGGGTCATTATAGCGATTTTTTCGGTATATCCATCCTTTTTCGCACGATATA
CAGGATTTTGCCAAAGGGTTCGTGTAGACTTTCCTTGGTGTATCCAACGGCGTCAGCCGGGCAGGATAGG
TGAAGTAGGCCCACCCGCGAGCGGGTGTTCCTTCTTCACTGTCCCTTATTCGCACCTGGCGGTGCTCAAC
GGGAATCCTGCTCTGCGAGGCTGGCCGTAGGCCGGCCGCGATGCAGGTGGCTGCTGAACCCCCAGCCGGA
ACTGACCCCACAAGGCCCTAGCGTTTGCAATGCACCAGGTCATCATTGACCCAGGCGTGTTCCACCAGGC
CGCTGCCTCGCAACTCTTCGCAGGCTTCGCCGACCTGCTCGCGCCACTTCTTCACGCGGGTGGAATCCGA
TCCGCACATGAGGCGGAAGGTTTCCAGCTTGAGCGGGTACGGCTCCCGGTGCGAGCTGAAATAGTCGAAC
ATCCGTCGGGCCGTCGGCGACAGCTTGCGGTACTTCTCCCATATGAATTTCGTGTAGTGGTCGCCAGCAA
ACAGCACGACGATTTCCTCGTCGATCAGGACCTGGCAACGGGACGTTTTCTTGCCACGGTCCAGGACGCG
GAAGCGGTGCAGCAGCGACACCGATTCCAGGTGCCCAACGCGGTCGGACGTGAAGCCCATCGCCGTCGCC
TGTAGGCGCGACAGGCATTCCTCGGCCTTCGTGTAATACCGGCCATTGATCGACCAGCCCAGGTCCTGGC
AAAGCTCGTAGAACGTGAAGGTGATCGGCTCGCCGATAGGGGTGCGCTTCGCGTACTCCAACACCTGCTG
CCACACCAGTTCGTCATCGTCGGCCCGCAGCTCGACGCCGGTGTAGGTGATCTTCACGTCCTTGTTGACG
TGGAAAATGACCTTGTTTTGCAGCGCCTCGCGCGGGATTTTCTTGTTGCGCGTGGTGAACAGGGCAGAGC
GGGCCGTGTCGTTTGGCATCGCTCGCATCGTGTCCGGCCACGGCGCAATATCGAACAAGGAAAGCTGCAT
TTCCTTGATCTGCTGCTTCGTGTGTTTCAGCAACGCGGCCTGCTTGGCTTCGCTGACCTGTTTTGCCAGG
TCCTCGCCGGCGGTTTTTCGCTTCTTGGTCGTCATAGTTCCTCGCGTGTCGATGGTCATCGACTTCGCCA
AACCTGCCGCCTCCTGTTCGAGCCGACGCGAACGCTCCACGGCGGCCGATGGCGCGGGCAGGGCAGGGGG
AGCCAGTTGCACGCTGTCGCGCTCGATCTTGGCCGTAGCTTGCTGGACTATCGAGCCGACGGACTGGAAG
GTTTCGCGGGGCGCACGCATGACGGTGCGGCTTGCGATGGTTTCGGCATCCTCGGCGGAAAACCCCGCGT
CGATCAGTTCTTGCCTGTATGCCTTCCGGTCAAACGTCCGATTCATTCACCCTCCTTGCGGGATTGCCCC
GGAATTAATTCCCCGGATCGATCCGTCGATCTTGATCCCCTGCGCCATCAGATCCTTGGCGGCAAGAAAG
CCATCCAGTTTACTTTGCAGGGCTTCCCAACCTTACCAGAGGGCGCCCCAGCTGGCAATTCCGGTTCGCT
TGCTGTCCATAAAACCGCCCAGTCTAGCTATCGCCATGTAAGCCCACTGCAAGCTACCTGCTTTCTCTTT
GCGCTTGCGTTTTCCCTTGTCCAGATAGCCCAGTAGCTGACATTCATCCGGGGTCAGCACCGTTTCTGCG
GACTGGCTTTCTACGTGGCTGCCATTTTTGGGGTGAGGCCGTTCGCGGCCGAGGGGCGCAGCCCCTGGGG
GGATGGGAGGCCCGCGTTAGCGGGCCGGGAGGGTTCGAGAAGGGGGGGCACCCCCCTTCGGCGTGCGCGG
TCACGCGCACAGGGCGCAGCCCTGGTTAAAAACAAGGTTTATAAATATTGGTTTAAAAGCAGGTTAAAAG
ACAGGTTAGCGGTGGCCGAAAAACGGGCGGAAACCCTTGCAAATGCTGGATTTTCTGCCTGTGGACAGCC
CCTCAAATGTCAATAGGTGCGCCCCTCATCTGTCAGCACTCTGCCCCTCAAGTGTCAAGGATCGCGCCCC
TCATCTGTCAGTAGTCGCGCCCCTCAAGTGTCAATACCGCAGGGCACTTATCCCCAGGCTTGTCCACATC
ATCTGTGGGAAACTCGCGTAAAATCAGGCGTTTTCGCCGATTTGCGAGGCTGGCCAGCTCCACGTCGCCG
GCCGAAATCGAGCCTGCCCCTCATCTGTCAACGCCGCGCCGGGTGAGTCGGCCCCTCAAGTGTCAACGTC
CGCCCCTCATCTGTCAGTGAGGGCCAAGTTTTCCGCGAGGTATCCACAACGCCGGCGGCCCTACATGGCT
CTGCTGTAGTGAGTGGGTTGCGCTCCGGCAGCGGTCCTGATCCCCCGCAGAAAAAAAGGATCTCAAGAAG
ATCCTTTGATCTTTTCTACATTACTGCATGAGCTTGTGGAAGTGTGCTGAGCATAAATGATTCTCCTAGC
TGTTCTTTGGGTAAGTACGCCATCAGGACGTTGTGAGTGGCGCGATTTTTAGCGGCTGAAATCAGCCCTT
GAGCCTGTCGGCAAGTCGCGTCATGAGGTCCATGCGCTCATGCAGGATCGCCACGACCAACGCGGGTTCG
CCCGCACGCGGCAGGCAAAAAACGTAGTGGTGTTCGCAGCGGGCCATCCGCAGCGCGGGAAAGAGTTCGC
TCATGTCCTTAAACGGGCCTTCGCCGGCGGCAAGCCTGGCTATGCCCTGTTCCAGCTTAGCGATATAGCG
GCGCACCTGCGCCGCGCCCCACTCCCGGCGCGTGTAGCGGATGATGCCGCGTAGATCGGCTTCGGCCTCA
GCCGTGAGGATGTAGGCCGTCAAGCGCGATCCCCGCTGAGTTCTTCATCAAGAATTTCGCCGACGCTCTT
GGTGGACACCTTGCCGGCAAGCCCATCGTTGATGCGGTTCCCCAGCATGGTTTTCAGTTCCTGCCATGCC
TGATCGGCATCAGCGTCACCGGGGAACAGACGTTCGAGGGCGTATTGCTTAATGGTCTTGCCCTGCAAGG
CGGCCAGGGCTTTCAGGCTCTGGTGCTGCTGGTCCGTCATGTCGATTGTCAGGCGGCTCATTGGATAACC
TCCATAAAATACACGTAACCACATTAGCACATATGTGGGCGTGAGGCTACAGCGCGAGGCGCATTAAGGT
CGGGAAAATGCGCTAGGCGCATTTAAATTGCGTATTGCTGTAATGCGCCATGCCGGCTAGACTAGGCCCA
AATGGGTATACCCAATTTGACCAAGGGGGACGCGATGAGGGCGGCCAAGCACTACCGACAACTTCTATCC
ATCGACTTCAACATCGAGGCGCTGGCCTTCGTGCCTGGACCCGACGGCACACGCGGCCGGCGCATCCACG
TCCTGGGGCGCGAGGTCCGCGACCGGCCCGGCCTGGTCGAGTACCTTTCGCCGGCGTTCGGCTCGCGGGT
GGCGCTGGACGGCTACTGCAAGGCCAATTTCGATGCAGTGCTGCACCTGGCGTACCCCGATCATCAGCAA
TGGGGCCACGCATGAAGCGCCGAAGCTACGCCATGCTGCGCGCCGCTGCCGCGCTGGCCGTCCTGGTCGT
TGCCTCGCCGGCATGGGCCGAGCTGCGCGGCGAGGTCGTGCGCATCATCGACGGCGACACCATCGACGTG
CTGGTAGACAAGCAGCCGGTGCGCGTGCGCCTGGTGGACATTGACGCGCCGGAAAAGCGGCAAGCCTTCG
GCGAACGTGCGCGCCAGGCGCTGGCCGGCATGGTGTTCCGCCGGCACGTCCTGGTCGACGAGAAGGACAC
CGACCGTTACGGCCGCACGCTGGGCACCGTCTGGGTCAACATGGAGCTGGCCAGCCGGCCGCCGCAGCCG
CGCAACGTCAACGCCGCGATGGTTCACCAGGGCATGGCGTGGGCCTATCGCTTCCACGGCCGCGCGGCCG
ACCCTGAAATGCTGCGGCTCGAACAGGAGGCGCGAGGCAAGCGCGTCGGCCTCTGGTCCGATCCGCACGC
CGTCGAGCCGTGGAAATGGCGACGCGAGAGCAACAACCGGAGGGACGAAGGTTGAAGGTCGCCCGCATCT
ACCTGCGCGCCAGTACGGACGAGCAGAATCTTGAACGCCAGGAGAGCCTTGTAGCGGCCACGCGGGCCGC
CGGGTACTACGTCGCCGGCATCTACCGCGAGAAGGCGTCCGGCGCACGCGCCGACCGGCCCGAGCTGCTG
CGCATGATCGCGGACCTGCAACCTGGTGAAGTCGTCGTTGCGGAGAAGATCGACCGCATCAGCCGCTTGC
CGTTGGCCGAGGCCGAGCGCCTGGTTGCGTCGATCCGGGCCAAAGGGGCCAAGCTGGCCGTGCCTGGCGT
GGTGGACCTGTCGGAGCTGGCCGCCGAGGCGAACGGAGTGGCGAAAATCGTTCTGGAATCCGTCCAGGAC
ATGCTTTTGAAGCTCGCCTTGCAGATGGCCCGCGACGACTACGAGGATCGGCGCGAGCGTCAACGTCAGG
GTGTCCAGTTGGCGAAGGCCGCCGGCCGCTACACCGGCCGCAAACGTGACGCCGGCATGCACGACCGCAT
CATCACGCTTCGCTCCGGCGGATCGAGCATTGCCAAGACGGCCAAGCTGGTCGGATGCAGCCCGAGCCAG
GTCAAACGAGTGTGGGCGGCCTGGAACGCGCAGCAGCAAAAATAAAGCCGGGCAGTGCCCGGCTTTTCTC
ACCTTTTCGCGTCCCGCAGGGCCGCTGCGAGCGCCCTACCTAGATCCTCGCTTTCCCCCTCGGTGTAGTC
CGGCCAGGGCACGAAGGGCGCGGATGCGAACCTGTTGAGCAGGTCAGATCTAGGGCGGCGGATTTGTCCT
ACTCAGGAGAGCGTTCACCGACAAACAACAGATAAAACGAAAGGCCCAGTCTTTCGACTGAGCCTTTCGT
TTTATTTGATGCCTGCCGAATTCGGATCCGGAGCTCGACACGACATTGTCGTCACCTTTGTCGGGTCCGC
GACAAGCTTTTTGTTCCTCGATCCCGTATGTTTTCGCCTAAATATCTGAAACAGCAGCAAATTATTTTTC
GTTAGCTCAATCGGCCCACTTGGCACGAGTCTTGAAATTTATTGCGAGGCGGCGGAGCTGCCGGCCGCAT
CCGTGCGGCATAACCACGGTTGTGAACAAATGAAGGAAGGCCAAATGCGTAAAGGCGAAGAGCTGTTCAC
TGGTGTCGTCCCTATTCTGGTGGAACTGGATGGTGATGTCAACGGTCATAAGTTTTCCGTGCGTGGCGAG
GGTGAAGGTGACGCAACTAATGGTAAACTGACGCTGAAGTTCATCTGTACTACTGGTAAACTGCCGGTAC
CTTGGCCGACTCTGGTAACGACGCTGACTTATGGTGTTCAGTGCTTTGCTCGTTATCCGGACCATATGAA
GCAGCATGACTTCTTCAAGTCCGCCATGCCGGAAGGCTATGTGCAGGAACGCACGATTTCCTTTAAGGAT
GACGGCACGTACAAAACGCGTGCGGAAGTGAAATTTGAAGGCGATACCCTGGTAAACCGCATTGAGCTGA
AAGGCATTGACTTTAAAGAAGATGGCAATATCCTGGGCCATAAGCTGGAATACAATTTTAACAGCCACAA
TGTTTACATCACCGCCGATAAACAAAAAAATGGCATTAAAGCGAATTTTAAAATTCGCCACAACGTTGAG
GATGGCAGCGTGCAGCTGGCTGATCACTACCAGCAAAACACTCCAATCGGTGATGGTCCTGTTCTGCTGC
CAGACAATCACTATCTGAGCACGCAAAGCGTTCTGTCTAAAGATCCGAACGAGAAACGCGATCATATGGT
TCTGCTGGAGTTCGTAACCGCAGCGGGCATCACGCATGGTATGGATGAACTGTACAAATGAGCTTACGAG
ACTGATTCGTTTTACAACGTCGTGACTGGG
Features (pLannotate 1.2.2; 14 found; start..end, strand, type, name):
      9..103     +  terminator     lambda t0 terminator: transcription terminator from phage lambda
    213..1025    +  CDS            aphA1: KKA1_ECOLX - Also known as nptI. Protein inferred from homology: Swiss-Prot protein existence level 3. Resistance to kanamycin and structurally-related aminoglycosides, including amikacin. From Escherichia coli.
   1179..1287    +  oriT           oriT: incP origin of transfer
   1348..2496    -  CDS            trfA: trans-acting replication protein that binds to and activates oriV
   2548..2829    -  CDS            tnpA (fragment): TN5P_ECOLX - Also known as tnp. Experimental evidence at protein level: Swiss-Prot protein existence level 1. Mediates transposition of transposon Tn5 by a 'cut and paste' mechanism. First, the monomeric transposase binds the 19 bp inverted DNA repeats flanking the transposon. Then, dimerization of the DNA- bound transposase creates a synaptic DNA complex. After nicking of the first DNA strand, excision of the transposon proceeds through a series of intermediates. The transposase then mediates the insertion of the transposon at a new site by strand transfer. The activity of the wild- type tran
   2889..3420    -  rep_origin     oriV: incP origin of replication
   3476..3511    -  rep_origin     CloDF13 ori (fragment): Plasmids containing the CloDF13 (CDF) origin of replication can be propagated in E. coli cells that contain additional plasmids with compatible origins.
   3635..3943    -  CDS            parE: PARE_ECOLX - Experimental evidence at protein level: Swiss-Prot protein existence level 1. Toxin component of a type II toxin-antitoxin (TA) system involved in plasmid partition. Acts by inhibiting DNA gyrase, converting supercoiled plasmid DNA into a singly cleaved linear form in an ATP-dependent fashion. To do so it probably interacts with one of the gyrase subunits. Gyrase inhibition is prevented by antitoxin ParD, and is reversed in vitro by incubation with ParD. In cells that have lost the plasmid filamentation and growth inhibition occur; this is suppressed when ParD is supplied in trans
   3943..4191    -  CDS            parD: PARD_ECOLX - Experimental evidence at protein level: Swiss-Prot protein existence level 1. Antitoxin component of a type II toxin-antitoxin (TA) system involved in plasmid partition. Inhibits the anti-DNA gyrase activity of toxin ParE; reverses and restores gyrase catalytic activity in vitro. The parDE operon alone is capable of stabilizing an RK2-derived minireplicon under defined growth conditions in several different Gram- negative bacteria. It does so by the post-segregational killing (PSK) of plasmid-free cells, also referred to as a plasmid addiction system. Binds its own promoter, autor
   4320..5162    +  CDS            parB: PARB4_ECOLX - Protein predicted: Swiss-Prot protein existence level 4. Involved in plasmid partition. From Escherichia coli.
   5126..5782    +  CDS            parA: PARA4_ECOLX - Protein inferred from homology: Swiss-Prot protein existence level 3. Involved in plasmid partition. From Escherichia coli.
   5942..6028    -  terminator     rrnB T1 terminator: Escherichia coli rrnB; transcription terminator T1 from the E. coli rrnB gene
   6275..6988    +  CDS            superfolder GFP: GFP variant that folds robustly even when fused to poorly folded proteins (Pédelacq et al., 2006)
   7007..7030    +  CDS            lacZα (fragment): LacZα fragment of β-galactosidase; lacZ fragment
