[The description below was written by a language model from this plasmid's Addgene catalogue record and pLannotate feature annotations shown in this document.]
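Description:
pOPS0492 is a low-copy, broad-host-range bacterial reporter plasmid built on the pOGG026 backbone by Golden Gate assembly of domesticated modules, and it is one member of a barcoded "Plasmid-ID" set. The 7,030-nt sequence carries an RK2/IncP-type replicon: oriV together with the trfA replication initiator gene, which allows maintenance in diverse Gram-negative bacteria. An IncP oriT permits conjugative mobilisation from a donor strain that supplies transfer functions, consistent with the recorded ST18 growth strain. Stable inheritance without continuous selection is supported by the parDE toxin-antitoxin addiction system and the parA and parB partition genes. Selection is by kanamycin through aphA1 (nptI). Short annotated fragments of the Tn5 transposase, the CloDF13 origin and lacZα appear to be cloning remnants rather than functional parts.

The payload consists of three modules. A promoter module described as PsNifH drives a superfolder GFP coding sequence. The promoter itself is not annotated in the feature table, but an unannotated gap lies directly upstream of sfGFP. A terminator-position module carries a unique 12-nucleotide barcode next to a universal primer binding site. The lambda t0 and rrnB T1 terminators flank this region and insulate it from neighbouring transcription. According to the depositor, the barcode is the only difference between this plasmid and the others in the kit. Because nifH promoters are active during nitrogen fixation, sfGFP fluorescence reports fixation activity. The barcode allows each tagged strain to be identified and counted by amplification and sequencing. The associated work used the set to measure rhizobial competitiveness and nitrogen fixation in legume nodules simultaneously.
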