Addgene plasmid #133133: pOPS0492
Purpose: Reporter plasmid with a 12-nucleotide specific "barcode" sequence. This plasmid is not available as an individual bacterial stab, but can be requested as part of the Plasmid-ID Kit (Kit #1000000168 ).
Depositing lab: Philip Poole. Depositing organization: University of Oxford. Publication: Optimizing Rhizobium-legume symbioses by simultaneous measurement of rhizobial competitiveness and N2 fixation in nodules. Mendoza-Suarez MA, Geddes BA, Sanchez-Canizares C, Ramirez-Gonzalez RH, Kirchhelle C, Jorrin B, Poole PS. Proc Natl Acad Sci U S A. 2020 May 5;117(18):9822-9831. doi: 10.1073/pnas.1921225117. Epub 2020 Apr 21. PubMed 32317381.
Backbone
  Vector backbone: pOGG026 (Addgene ID 113992)
  Vector type: Bacterial Expression
Growth in bacteria
  Bacterial resistance: Kanamycin, 50 μg/mL
  Growth temperature: 37°C
  Growth strain: ST18 (S17 delta pir delta hemA)
  Copy number: Low Copy
Gene/Insert
  Gene/Insert name: PU module (PsNifH from pOGG043), SC module (sfGFP from pOGG037), and T module (ACGAGACTGATT and universal primer binding site)
  Species: Synthetic
  Mutation: Domesticated for Golden Gate cloning
  Cloning method: Unknown
Terms and licenses: Academic/Nonprofit Terms; Industry Terms: Not Available to Industry
Depositor comments: The only difference is the sequence: ACGAGACTGATT . Please note that this plasmid may require a unique bacterial strain, so make sure to confirm that you can also obtain the appropriate growth strain. Please contact us or contact our distributors if you have any questions. This plasmid is not available as an individual bacterial stab, but can be requested as part of the Plasmid-ID Kit (Kit #1000000168 ).
How to cite: pOPS0492 was a gift from Philip Poole (Addgene plasmid # 133133)
